>Addgene plasmid #144977 | TFORF3501 | addgene full sequence | sequence record 404541 | Addgene NGS Result
TTAATGTAGTCTTATGCAATACTCTTGTAGTCTTGCAACATGGTAACGATGAGTTAGCAACATGCCTTAC
AAGGAGAGAAAAAGCACCGTGCATGCCGATTGGTGGAAGTAAGGTGGTACGATCGTGCCTTATTAGGAAG
GCAACAGACGGGTCTGACATGGATTGGACGAACCACTGAATTGCCGCATTGCAGAGATATTGTATTTAAG
TGCCTAGCTCGATACATAAACGGGTCTCTCTGGTTAGACCAGATCTGAGCCTGGGAGCTCTCTGGCTAAC
TAGGGAACCCACTGCTTAAGCCTCAATAAAGCTTGCCTTGAGTGCTTCAAGTAGTGTGTGCCCGTCTGTT
GTGTGACTCTGGTAACTAGAGATCCCTCAGACCCTTTTAGTCAGTGTGGAAAATCTCTAGCAGTGGCGCC
CGAACAGGGACTTGAAAGCGAAAGGGAAACCAGAGGAGCTCTCTCGACGCAGGACTCGGCTTGCTGAAGC
GCGCACGGCAAGAGGCGAGGGGCGGCGACTGGTGAGTACGCCAAAAATTTTGACTAGCGGAGGCTAGAAG
GAGAGAGATGGGTGCGAGAGCGTCAGTATTAAGCGGGGGAGAATTAGATCGCGATGGGAAAAAATTCGGT
TAAGGCCAGGGGGAAAGAAAAAATATAAATTAAAACATATAGTATGGGCAAGCAGGGAGCTAGAACGATT
CGCAGTTAATCCTGGCCTGTTAGAAACATCAGAAGGCTGTAGACAAATACTGGGACAGCTACAACCATCC
CTTCAGACAGGATCAGAAGAACTTAGATCATTATATAATACAGTAGCAACCCTCTATTGTGTGCATCAAA
GGATAGAGATAAAAGACACCAAGGAAGCTTTAGACAAGATAGAGGAAGAGCAAAACAAAAGTAAGACCAC
CGCACAGCAAGCGGCCGCTGATCTTCAGACCTGGAGGAGGAGATATGAGGGACAATTGGAGAAGTGAATT
ATATAAATATAAAGTAGTAAAAATTGAACCATTAGGAGTAGCACCCACCAAGGCAAAGAGAAGAGTGGTG
CAGAGAGAAAAAAGAGCAGTGGGAATAGGAGCTTTGTTCCTTGGGTTCTTGGGAGCAGCAGGAAGCACTA
TGGGCGCAGCGTCAATGACGCTGACGGTACAGGCCAGACAATTATTGTCTGGTATAGTGCAGCAGCAGAA
CAATTTGCTGAGGGCTATTGAGGCGCAACAGCATCTGTTGCAACTCACAGTCTGGGGCATCAAGCAGCTC
CAGGCAAGAATCCTGGCTGTGGAAAGATACCTAAAGGATCAACAGCTCCTGGGGATTTGGGGTTGCTCTG
GAAAACTCATTTGCACCACTGCTGTGCCTTGGAATGCTAGTTGGAGTAATAAATCTCTGGAACAGATTTG
GAATCACACGACCTGGATGGAGTGGGACAGAGAAATTAACAATTACACAAGCTTAATACACTCCTTAATT
GAAGAATCGCAAAACCAGCAAGAAAAGAATGAACAAGAATTATTGGAATTAGATAAATGGGCAAGTTTGT
GGAATTGGTTTAACATAACAAATTGGCTGTGGTATATAAAATTATTCATAATGATAGTAGGAGGCTTGGT
AGGTTTAAGAATAGTTTTTGCTGTACTTTCTATAGTGAATAGAGTTAGGCAGGGATATTCACCATTATCG
TTTCAGACCCACCTCCCAACCCCGAGGGGACCCATGCATTGCATCTCAATTAGTCAGCAACCAGGTGTGG
AAAGTCCCCAGGCTCCCCAGCAGGCAGAAGTATGCAAAGCATGCGTCTCAATTAGTCAGCAACCATAGTC
CCGCCCCTAACTCCGCCCATCCCGCCCCTAACTCCGCCCAGTTCCGCCCATTCTCCGCCCCATGGCTGAC
TAATTTTTTTTATTTATGCAGAGGCCGAGGCCGCCTCGGCCTCTGAGCTATTCCAGAAGTAGTGAGGAGG
CTTTTTTGGAGGCCTAGGCTTTTGCAAAAAGCTTTCTAGAGGTACCACCGGAGCTTACCATGACCGAGTA
CAAGCCCACGGTGCGCCTCGCCACCCGCGACGACGTCCCCAGGGCCGTACGCACCCTCGCCGCCGCGTTC
GCCGACTACCCCGCCACGCGCCACACCGTCGATCCGGACCGCCACATCGAGCGGGTCACCGAGCTGCAAG
AACTCTTCCTCACGCGCGTCGGGCTCGACATCGGCAAGGTGTGGGTCGCGGACGACGGCGCCGCCGTGGC
GGTCTGGACCACGCCGGAGAGCGTCGAAGCGGGGGCGGTGTTCGCCGAGATCGGCCCGCGCATGGCCGAG
TTGAGCGGTTCCCGGCTGGCCGCGCAGCAACAGATGGAAGGCCTCCTGGCGCCGCACCGGCCCAAGGAGC
CCGCGTGGTTCCTGGCCACCGTCGGCGTCTCGCCCGACCACCAGGGCAAGGGTCTGGGCAGCGCCGTCGT
GCTCCCCGGAGTGGAGGCGGCCGAGCGCGCCGGGGTGCCCGCCTTCCTGGAGACCTCCGCGCCCCGCAAC
CTCCCCTTCTACGAGCGGCTCGGCTTCACCGTCACCGCCGACGTCGAGGTGCCCGAAGGACCGCGCACCT
GGTGCATGACCCGCAAGCCCGGTGCCAGTTAACGAATTCTAGATCTTGAGACAAATGGCAGTATTCATCC
ACAATTTTAAAAGAAAAGGGGGGATTGGGGGGTACAGTGCAGGGGAAAGAATAGTAGACATAATAGCAAC
AGACATACAAACTAAAGAATTACAAAAACAAATTACAAAAATTCAAAATTTTCGGGTTTATTACAGGGAC
AGCAGAGATCCACTTTGGCGCCGGCTCGAGGCCTGCAGGTGCAAAGATGGATAAAGTTTTAAACAGAGAG
GAATCTTTGCAGCTAATGGACCTTCTAGGTCTTGAAAGGAGTGGGAATTGGCTCCGGTGCCCGTCAGTGG
GCAGAGCGCACATCGCCCACAGTCCCCGAGAAGTTGGGGGGAGGGGTCGGCAATTGAACCGGTGCCTAGA
GAAGGTGGCGCGGGGTAAACTGGGAAAGTGATGTCGTGTACTGGCTCCGCCTTTTTCCCGAGGGTGGGGG
AGAACCGTATATAAGTGCAGTAGTCGCCGTGAACGTTCTTTTTCGCAACGGGTTTGCCGCCAGAACACAG
GTAAGTGCCGTGTGTGGTTCCCGCGGGCCTGGCCTCTTTACGGGTTATGGCCCTTGCGTGCCTTGAATTA
CTTCCACCTGGCTGCAGTACGTGATTCTTGATCCCGAGCTTCGGGTTGGAAGTGGGTGGGAGAGTTCGAG
GCCTTGCGCTTAAGGAGCCCCTTCGCCTCGTGCTTGAGTTGAGGCCTGGCCTGGGCGCTGGGGCCGCCGC
GTGCGAATCTGGTGGCACCTTCGCGCCTGTCTCGCTGCTTTCGATAAGTCTCTAGCCATTTAAAATTTTT
GATGACCTGCTGCGACGCTTTTTTTCTGGCAAGATAGTCTTGTAAATGCGGGCCAAGATCTGCACACTGG
TATTTCGGTTTTTGGGGCCGCGGGCGGCGACGGGGCCCGTGCGTCCCAGCGCACATGTTCGGCGAGGCGG
GGCCTGCGAGCGCGGCCACCGAGAATCGGACGGGGGTAGTCTCAAGCTGGCCGGCCTGCTCTGGTGCCTG
GCCTCGCGCCGCCGTGTATCGCCCCGCCCTGGGCGGCAAGGCTGGCCCGGTCGGCACCAGTTGCGTGAGC
GGAAAGATGGCCGCTTCCCGGCCCTGCTGCAGGGAGCTCAAAATGGAGGACGCGGCGCTCGGGAGAGCGG
GCGGGTGAGTCACCCACACAAAGGAAAAGGGCCTTTCCGTCCTCAGCCGTCGCTTCATGTGACTCCACGG
AGTACCGGGCGCCGTCCAGGCACCTCGATTAGTTCTCGAGCTTTTGGAGTACGTCGTCTTTAGGTTGGGG
GGAGGGGTTTTATGCGATGGAGTTTCCCCACACTGAGTGGGTGGAGACTGAAGTTAGGCCAGCTTGGCAC
TTGATGTAATTCTCCTTGGAATTTGCCCTTTTTGAGTTTGGATCTTGGTTCATTCTCAAGCCTCAGACAG
TGGTTCAAAGTTTTTTTCTTCCATTTCAGGTGTCGTGAGGCTAGCATCGATTGATCAACAAGTTTGTACA
AAAAAGTTGGCACCATGGCAGGGATCTTAGCCTGGTTCTGGAACGAGAGGTTTTGGCTCCCGCACAATGT
CACCTGGGCGGACCTGAAGAACACGGAGGAGGCCACCTTCCCGCAGGCTGAGGACCTCTATCTCGCTTTT
CCCCTGGCCTTCTGTATCTTCATGGTGCGGCTCATCTTCGAGAGATTTGTAGCCAAACCGTGCGCCATAG
CCCTCAACATTCAGGCCAATGGACCACAAATTGCTCCGCCCAATGCCATTCTGGAAAAGGTCTTCACTGC
AATTACAAAGCATCCTGATGAAAAGAGATTGGAAGGCCTCTCCAAGCAACTGGACTGGGATGTTCGAAGC
ATTCAGCGCTGGTTTCGACAAAGACGCAATCAGGAGAAGCCAAGCACGCTGACGAGGTTCTGTGAGAGCA
TGTGGAGATTTTCATTTTACCTTTATGTATTTACCTACGGAGTCAGATTCCTGAAAAAGACCCCCTGGTT
GTGGAATACGAGGCATTGCTGGTACAACTACCCCTATCAGCCACTCACAACTGACCTTCACTACTATTAC
ATCCTGGAGCTGTCGTTTTATTGGTCTTTGATGTTTTCTCAGTTCACTGATATCAAAAGAAAGGACTTTG
GCATTATGTTCCTGCACCACCTTGTATCTATTTTCTTGATTACCTTTTCATATGTCAACAATATGGCCCG
AGTAGGAACGCTGGTCCTTTGTCTTCATGATTCAGCTGATGCTCTTCTGGAGGCTGCCAAAATGGCAAAT
TATGCCAAGTTTCAGAAAATGTGTGATCTCCTGTTTGTTATGTTTGCCGTGGTTTTTATCACCACACGAC
TGGGTATATTTCCTCTCTGGGTGTTAAATACCACATTATTTGAAAGCTGGGAGATCGTTGGACCTTACCC
TTCCTGGTGGGTTTTTAACCTACTGCTATTGCTAGTACAAGGGTTGAACTGCTTCTGGTCTTACTTGATT
GTGAAAATAGCTTGCAAAGCTGTTTCAAGAGGCAAGGCTGGGAAGTGGAACCCTTTACATGTGTCCAAGG
ATGATCGAAGTGATATTGAGTCTAGCTCAGATGAGGAGGACTCAGAACCTCCGGGAAAGAATCCCCACAC
TGCGACAACCACCAATGGGACCAGTGGTACCAACGGGTATCTCCTGACTGGCTCCTGCTCCATGGATGAT
TTGCCAACTTTCTTGTACAAAGTGGTTGATATCGGTAAGCCTATCCCTAACCCTCTCCTCGGTCTCGATT
CTACGTAGTAATGAACTAGTCCGTAACTTGAAAGTATTTCGATTTCTTGGCTTTATATATCTTGTGGAAA
GGACGATGAAGACCTGGACACGGGATGATGACGCGTTAAGTCGACAATCAACCTCTGGATTACAAAATTT
GTGAAAGATTGACTGGTATTCTTAACTATGTTGCTCCTTTTACGCTATGTGGATACGCTGCTTTAATGCC
TTTGTATCATGCTATTGCTTCCCGTATGGCTTTCATTTTCTCCTCCTTGTATAAATCCTGGTTGCTGTCT
CTTTATGAGGAGTTGTGGCCCGTTGTCAGGCAACGTGGCGTGGTGTGCACTGTGTTTGCTGACGCAACCC
CCACTGGTTGGGGCATTGCCACCACCTGTCAGCTCCTTTCCGGGACTTTCGCTTTCCCCCTCCCTATTGC
CACGGCGGAACTCATCGCCGCCTGCCTTGCCCGCTGCTGGACAGGGGCTCGGCTGTTGGGCACTGACAAT
TCCGTGGTGTTGTCGGGGAAATCATCGTCCTTTCCTTGGCTGCTCGCCTGTGTTGCCACCTGGATTCTGC
GCGGGACGTCCTTCTGCTACGTCCCTTCGGCCCTCAATCCAGCGGACCTTCCTTCCCGCGGCCTGCTGCC
GGCTCTGCGGCCTCTTCCGCGTCTTCGCCTTCGCCCTCAGACGAGTCGGATCTCCCTTTGGGCCGCCTCC
CCGCGTCGACTTTAAGACCAATGACTTACAAGGCAGCTGTAGATCTTAGCCACTTTTTAAAAGAAAAGGG
GGGACTGGAAGGGCTAATTCACTCCCAACGAAGACAAGATCTGCTTTTTGCTTGTACTGGGTCTCTCTGG
TTAGACCAGATCTGAGCCTGGGAGCTCTCTGGCTAACTAGGGAACCCACTGCTTAAGCCTCAATAAAGCT
TGCCTTGAGTGCTTCAAGTAGTGTGTGCCCGTCTGTTGTGTGACTCTGGTAACTAGAGATCCCTCAGACC
CTTTTAGTCAGTGTGGAAAATCTCTAGCAGTACGTATAGTAGTTCATGTCATCTTATTATTCAGTATTTA
TAACTTGCAAAGAAATGAATATCAGAGAGTGAGAGGAACTTGTTTATTGCAGCTTATAATGGTTACAAAT
AAAGCAATAGCATCACAAATTTCACAAATAAAGCATTTTTTTCACTGCATTCTAGTTGTGGTTTGTCCAA
ACTCATCAATGTATCTTATCATGTCTGGCTCTAGCTATCCCGCCCCTAACTCCGCCCATCCCGCCCCTAA
CTCCGCCCAGTTCCGCCCATTCTCCGCCCCATGGCTGACTAATTTTTTTTATTTATGCAGAGGCCGAGGC
CGCCTCGGCCTCTGAGCTATTCCAGAAGTAGTGAGGAGGCTTTTTTGGAGGCCTAGGGACGTACCCAATT
CGCCCTATAGTGAGTCGTATTACGCGCGCTCACTGGCCGTCGTTTTACAACGTCGTGACTGGGAAAACCC
TGGCGTTACCCAACTTAATCGCCTTGCAGCACATCCCCCTTTCGCCAGCTGGCGTAATAGCGAAGAGGCC
CGCACCGATCGCCCTTCCCAACAGTTGCGCAGCCTGAATGGCGAATGGG
[124 nt withheld, positions 6980-7103]
C
[91 nt withheld, positions 7105-7195]
A
[49 nt withheld, positions 7197-7245]
CCTTTGACGTTGGAGTCCACGTTCTTT
[37 nt withheld, positions 7273-7309]
ACCCTATCTCGGTCTATTCTTTTGATTTATAAGGGATTTTGCCGATTTCGGCCTATTGGTTAAAAAATGA
GCTGATTTAACAAAAATTTAACGCGAATTTTAACAAAATATTAACGCTTACAATTTAGGTGGCACTTTTC
GGGGAAATGTGCGCGGAACCCCTATTTGTTTATTTTTCTAAATACATTCAAATATGTATCCGCTCATGAG
ACAATAACCCTGATAAATGCTTCAATAATATTGAAAAAGGAAGAGTATGAGTATTCAACATTTCCGTGTC
GCCCTTATTCCCTTTTTTGCGGCATTTTGCCTTCCTGTTTTTGCTCACCCAGAAACGCTGGTGAAAGTAA
AAGATGCTGAAGATCAGTTGGGTGCACGAGTGGGTTACATCGAACTGGATCTCAACAGCGGTAAGATCCT
TGAGAGTTTTCGCCCCGAAGAACGTTTTCCAATGATGAGCACTTTTAAAGTTCTGCTATGTGGCGCGGTA
TTATCCCGTATTGACGCCGGGCAAGAGCAACTCGGTCGCCGCATACACTATTCTCAGAATGACTTGGTTG
AGTACTCACCAGTCACAGAAAAGCATCTTACGGATGGCATGACAGTAAGAGAATTATGCAGTGCTGCCAT
AACCATGAGTGATAACACTGCGGCCAACTTACTTCTGACAACGATCGGAGGACCGAAGGAGCTAACCGCT
TTTTTGCACAACATGGGGGATCATGTAACTCGCCTTGATCGTTGGGAACCGGAGCTGAATGAAGCCATAC
CAAACGACGAGCGTGACACCACGATGCCTGTAGCAATGGCAACAACGTTGCGCAAACTATTAACTGGCGA
ACTACTTACTCTAGCTTCCCGGCAACAATTAATAGACTGGATGGAGGCGGATAAAGTTGCAGGACCACTT
CTGCGCTCGGCCCTTCCGGCTGGCTGGTTTATTGCTGATAAATCTGGAGCCGGTGAGCGTGGGTCTCGCG
GTATCATTGCAGCACTGGGGCCAGATGGTAAGCCCTCCCGTATCGTAGTTATCTACACGACGGGGAGTCA
GGCAACTATGGATGAACGAAATAGACAGATCGCTGAGATAGGTGCCTCACTGATTAAGCATTGGTAACTG
TCAGACCAAGTTTACTCATATATACTTTAGATTGATTTAAAACTTCATTTTTAATTTAAAAGGATCTAGG
TGAAGATCCTTTTTGATAATCTCATGACCAAAATCCCTTAACGTGAGTTTTCGTTCCACTGAGCGTCAGA
CCCCGTAGAAAAGATCAAAGGATCTTCTTGAGATCCTTTTTTTCTGCGCGTAATCTGCTGCTTGCAAACA
AAAAAACCACCGCTACCAGCGGTGGTTTGTTTGCCGGATCAAGAGCTACCAACTCTTTTTCCGAAGGTAA
CTGGCTTCAGCAGAGCGCAGATACCAAATACTGTTCTTCTAGTGTAGCCGTAGTTAGGCCACCACTTCAA
GAACTCTGTAGCACCGCCTACATACCTCGCTCTGCTAATCCTGTTACCAGTGGCTGCTGCCAGTGGCGAT
AAGTCGTGTCTTACCGGGTTGGACTCAAGACGATAGTTACCGGATAAGGCGCAGCGGTCGGGCTGAACGG
GGGGTTCGTGCACACAGCCCAGCTTGGAGCGAACGACCTACACCGAACTGAGATACCTACAGCGTGAGCT
ATGAGAAAGCGCCACGCTTCCCGAAGGGAGAAAGGCGGACAGGTATCCGGTAAGCGGCAGGGTCGGAACA
GGAGAGCGCACGAGGGAGCTTCCAGGGGGAAACGCCTGGTATCTTTATAGTCCTGTCGGGTTTCGCCACC
TCTGACTTGAGCGTCGATTTTTGTGATGCTCGTCAGGGGGGCGGAGCCTATGGAAAAACGCCAGCAACGC
GGCCTTTTTACGGTTCCTGGCCTTTTGCTGGCCTTTTGCTCACATGTTCTTTCCTGCGTTATCCCCTGAT
TCTGTGGATAACCGTATTACCGCCTTTGAGTGAGCTGATACCGCTCGCCGCAGCCGAACGACCGAGCGCA
GCGAGTCAGTGAGCGAGGAAGCGGAAGAGCGCCCAATACGCAAACCGCCTCTCCCCGCGCGTTGGCCGAT
TCATTAATGCAGCTGGCACGACAGGTTTCCCGACTGGAAAGCGGGCAGTGAGCGCAACGCAATTAATGTG
AGTTAGCTCACTCATTAGGCACCCCAGGCTTTACACTTTATGCTTCCGGCTCGTATGTTGTGTGGAATTG
TGAGCGGATAACAATTTCACACAGGAAACAGCTATGACCATGATTACGCCAAGCGCGCAATTAACCCTCA
CTAAAGGGAACAAAAGCTGGAGCTGCAAGC
Features (pLannotate 1.2.2; 34 found; start..end, strand, type, name):
      5..231     +  promoter       RSV promoter: Rous sarcoma virus enhancer/promoter
    232..412     +  LTR            5' LTR (truncated): truncated 5' long terminal repeat (LTR) from HIV-1
    459..584     +  misc_feature   HIV-1 Ψ: packaging signal of human immunodeficiency virus type 1
    568..931     +  CDS            HIV-1 gag (fragment): gag protein from human immunodeficiency virus 1; gag
   1077..1310    +  misc_feature   RRE: The Rev response element (RRE) of HIV-1 allows for Rev-dependent mRNA export from the nucleus to the cytoplasm.
   1687..1713    +  CDS            Rev (fragment): human immunodeficiency virus 1 (HIV-1) Rev protein; rev; enhances nuclear export of unspliced and incompletely spliced viral mRNAs
   1720..1743    +  promoter       SV40 promoter (fragment): SV40 early promoter
   1744..1815    +  promoter       SV40 promoter (fragment): SV40 enhancer and early promoter
   1839..1974    +  rep_origin     SV40 ori: SV40 origin of replication
   2020..2616    +  CDS            PuroR (fragment): puromycin N-acetyltransferase; pac from Streptomyces; confers resistance to puromycin
   2665..2782    +  misc_feature   cPPT/CTS: central polypurine tract and central termination sequence of HIV-1
   2847..2913    +  CDS            small t antigen (fragment): SV40 (simian virus 40) small t antigen
   2920..4098    +  promoter       EF-1α promoter: strong constitutive promoter for human elongation factor EF-1α
   4119..4136    +  protein_bind   attB1 (fragment): mutant version of attB; core recombination site for the Gateway® BP reaction BP Clonase™
   4145..5320    +  CDS            CERS6: CERS6_HUMAN - Also known as LASS6 From Homo sapiens (Human).
   5328..5345    -  protein_bind   attB2 (fragment): mutant version of attB; core recombination site for the Gateway® BP reaction BP Clonase™
   5354..5395    +  CDS            V5 tag: epitope tag from simian virus 5
   5411..5464    +  promoter       U6 promoter (fragment): RNA polymerase III promoter for human U6 snRNA
   5506..6094    +  misc_feature   WPRE: woodchuck hepatitis virus posttranscriptional regulatory element
   6145..6164    +  misc_feature   cPPT/CTS (fragment): central polypurine tract and central termination sequence of HIV-1
   6166..6399    +  LTR            3' LTR (ΔU3): self-inactivating 3' long terminal repeat (LTR) from HIV-1
   6477..6598    +  polyA_signal   SV40 poly(A) signal: SV40 polyadenylation signal
   6638..6773    +  rep_origin     SV40 ori: SV40 origin of replication
   6794..6812    -  promoter       T7 promoter: promoter for bacteriophage T7 RNA polymerase
   6820..6975    +  CDS            lacZα (fragment): LacZα fragment of β-galactosidase; lacZ fragment
   6980..7408    +  rep_origin     f1 ori (sequence partly withheld): f1 bacteriophage origin of replication; arrow indicates direction of (+) strand synthesis
   7461..7565    +  promoter       AmpR promoter: bla
   7566..8426    +  CDS            AmpR: β-lactamase; bla; confers resistance to ampicillin, carbenicillin, and related antibiotics
   8597..9185    +  rep_origin     ori: high-copy-number ColE1/pMB1/pBR322/pUC origin of replication
   9368..9460    +  CDS            lacI (fragment): lac repressor; lacI; The lac repressor binds to the lac operator to inhibit transcription in E. coli. This inhibition can be relieved by adding lactose or isopropyl-β-D-thiogalactopyranoside (IPTG).
   9473..9494    +  protein_bind   CAP binding site: CAP binding activates transcription in the presence of cAMP. E. coli catabolite activator protein
   9509..9539    +  promoter       lac promoter: promoter for the E. coli lac operon
   9547..9563    +  protein_bind   lac operator: The lac repressor binds to the lac operator to inhibit transcription in E. coli. This inhibition can be relieved by adding lactose or isopropyl-β-D-thiogalactopyranoside (IPTG). lac repressor encoded by lacI
   9608..9626    +  promoter       T3 promoter: promoter for bacteriophage T3 RNA polymerase
