[The description below was written by a language model from this plasmid's Addgene catalogue record and pLannotate feature annotations shown in this document.]
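Description:
TFORF3501 is a third-generation-style, self-inactivating lentiviral expression plasmid built on the pLX_TRC317 backbone, one member of a barcoded library of human transcription factor open reading frames. It is maintained in E. coli through a high-copy ColE1/pUC origin with ampicillin selection (AmpR); an f1 origin and remnants of a lacZα/lac promoter cloning region flanked by T7 and T3 promoters are also annotated in the bacterial portion. The depositor notes that the plasmid can recombine, which is common for LTR-containing vectors.

The viral cassette begins with an RSV promoter fused to a truncated HIV-1 5' LTR, which drives Tat-independent production of genomic RNA. It is followed by the Ψ packaging signal, a gag fragment and the RRE for Rev-dependent export. Inside the provirus, an SV40 promoter/origin segment drives puromycin N-acetyltransferase for selection of transduced mammalian cells, and a cPPT/CTS element aids nuclear import. The EF-1α promoter then drives the insert, human CERS6 (also known as LASS6), which was introduced by Gateway recombination. It is therefore flanked by attB1 and attB2 sites and reads through into a C-terminal V5 epitope tag for detection. A WPRE downstream enhances transcript expression, and the ΔU3 3' LTR with an SV40 polyadenylation signal closes the unit.

According to the catalogue entry, each vector in the collection carries a unique 24-bp barcode, so that the overexpressed ORF can be identified in pooled screens. The barcode is not annotated in the feature table, so its position is not stated. The construct is intended for constitutive CERS6 overexpression in mammalian cells, individually or in pooled screens.
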