Addgene plasmid #144977: TFORF3501
Purpose: Lentiviral vector for overexpressing transcription factor ORFs with unique 24-bp barcodes. Barcodes facilitate identification of transcription factors in pooled screens.
Depositing lab: Feng Zhang. Depositing organization: Broad Institute. Publication: A transcription factor atlas of directed differentiation. Joung J, Ma S, Tay T, Geiger-Schuller KR, Kirchgatterer PC, Verdine VK, Guo B, Arias-Garcia MA, Allen WE, Singh A, Kuksenko O, Abudayyeh OO, Gootenberg JS, Fu Z, Macrae RK, Buenrostro JD, Regev A, Zhang F. Cell. 2023 Jan 5;186(1):209-229.e26. doi: 10.1016/j.cell.2022.11.026. PubMed 36608654.
Backbone
  Vector backbone: pLX_TRC317
  Backbone manufacturer: Broad Institute Genetic Perturbation Platform
  Backbone size w/o insert (bp): 8264
  Vector type: Mammalian Expression, Lentiviral
  Selectable markers: Puromycin
Growth in bacteria
  Bacterial resistance: Ampicillin, 100 μg/mL
  Growth temperature: 37°C
  Growth strain: NEB Stable
  Copy number: High Copy
Gene/Insert
  Gene/Insert name: CERS6
  Species: H. sapiens (human)
  Insert size (bp): 1385
  Entrez Gene: CERS6 (a.k.a. CERS5, LASS6)
  Promoter: EF1a
  Tag / fusion protein: V5 (C terminal on insert)
  Cloning method: Gateway Cloning
  Sequencing primers: 5′ GGGTGGAGACTGAAGTTAGGCCAG; 3′ CACATAGCGTAAAAGGAGCAACATAG
Resource information
  A portion of this plasmid was derived from a plasmid made by: Broad Institute Genetic Perturbation Platform
Terms and licenses: Academic/Nonprofit Terms; Industry Terms: Not Available to Industry
Depositor comments: NM_001256126.1 Please test multiple small colonies in case of plasmid recombination. To make this collection available in a timely manner, a portion of this collection was not fully sequenced by Addgene. If an Addgene verified full plasmid sequence is not available, please contact us prior to placing an order to request the full sequence.
How to cite: TFORF3501 was a gift from Feng Zhang (Addgene plasmid # 144977 ; http://n2t.net/addgene:144977 ; RRID:Addgene_144977)
