>Addgene plasmid #144977 | TFORF3501 | depositor partial sequence | sequence record 287046 | Insert
ATCGATTGATCAACAAGTTTGTACAAAAAAGTTGGCACCATGGCAGGGATCTTAGCCTGGTTCTGGAACG
AGAGGTTTTGGCTCCCGCACAATGTCACCTGGGCGGACCTGAAGAACACGGAGGAGGCCACCTTCCCGCA
GGCTGAGGACCTCTATCTCGCTTTTCCCCTGGCCTTCTGTATCTTCATGGTGCGGCTCATCTTCGAGAGA
TTTGTAGCCAAACCGTGCGCCATAGCCCTCAACATTCAGGCCAATGGACCACAAATTGCTCCGCCCAATG
CCATTCTGGAAAAGGTCTTCACTGCAATTACAAAGCATCCTGATGAAAAGAGATTGGAAGGCCTCTCCAA
GCAACTGGACTGGGATGTTCGAAGCATTCAGCGCTGGTTTCGACAAAGACGCAATCAGGAGAAGCCAAGC
ACGCTGACGAGGTTCTGTGAGAGCATGTGGAGATTTTCATTTTACCTTTATGTATTTACCTACGGAGTCA
GATTCCTGAAAAAGACCCCCTGGTTGTGGAATACGAGGCATTGCTGGTACAACTACCCCTATCAGCCACT
CACAACTGACCTTCACTACTATTACATCCTGGAGCTGTCGTTTTATTGGTCTTTGATGTTTTCTCAGTTC
ACTGATATCAAAAGAAAGGACTTTGGCATTATGTTCCTGCACCACCTTGTATCTATTTTCTTGATTACCT
TTTCATATGTCAACAATATGGCCCGAGTAGGAACGCTGGTCCTTTGTCTTCATGATTCAGCTGATGCTCT
TCTGGAGGCTGCCAAAATGGCAAATTATGCCAAGTTTCAGAAAATGTGTGATCTCCTGTTTGTTATGTTT
GCCGTGGTTTTTATCACCACACGACTGGGTATATTTCCTCTCTGGGTGTTAAATACCACATTATTTGAAA
GCTGGGAGATCGTTGGACCTTACCCTTCCTGGTGGGTTTTTAACCTACTGCTATTGCTAGTACAAGGGTT
GAACTGCTTCTGGTCTTACTTGATTGTGAAAATAGCTTGCAAAGCTGTTTCAAGAGGCAAGGCTGGGAAG
TGGAACCCTTTACATGTGTCCAAGGATGATCGAAGTGATATTGAGTCTAGCTCAGATGAGGAGGACTCAG
AACCTCCGGGAAAGAATCCCCACACTGCGACAACCACCAATGGGACCAGTGGTACCAACGGGTATCTCCT
GACTGGCTCCTGCTCCATGGATGATTTGCCAACTTTCTTGTACAAAGTGGTTGATATCGGTAAGCCTATC
CCTAACCCTCTCCTCGGTCTCGATTCTACGTAGTAATGAACTAGTCCGTAACTTGAAAGTATTTCGATTT
CTTGGCTTTATATATCTTGTGGAAAGGACGATGAAGACCTGGACACGGGATGATG
