>Addgene plasmid #144977 | TFORF3501 | depositor partial sequence | sequence record 287047 | Barcode
TGAAGACCTGGACACGGGATGATG
